>Addgene plasmid #127024 | pJUMP18-lacI_O | addgene full sequence | sequence record 248397 | Addgene NGS Result
TTAATTAAGGAGTTTTGCAGGTGCACCTGCTTTTCGCTGAATTCGCGGCCGCTTCTAGAGGGTCTGCGAT
GTTTGGTCTCTAGCCAAACCAGTAACGTTATACGATGTCGCAGAGTATGCCGGTGTCTCTTATCAGACCG
TTTCCCGCGTGGTGAACCAGGCCAGCCACGTTTCTGCGAAAACGCGGGAAAAAGTGGAAGCGGCTATGGC
GGAGCTGAATTACATTCCCAACCGCGTGGCACAACAACTGGCGGGCAAACAGTCGTTGCTGATTGGCGTT
GCCACCTCCAGTCTGGCCCTGCACGCGCCGTCGCAAATTGTCGCGGCGATTAAATCTCGCGCCGATCAAC
TGGGTGCCAGCGTGGTGGTGTCGATGGTAGAACGAAGCGGCGTCGAAGCCTGTAAAGCGGCGGTGCACAA
TCTTCTCGCGCAACGCGTCAGTGGGCTGATCATTAACTATCCGCTGGATGACCAGGATGCCATTGCTGTG
GAAGCTGCCTGCACTAATGTTCCGGCGTTATTTCTTGATGTCTCTGACCAGACACCCATCAACAGTATTA
TTTTCTCCCATGAAGATGGTACGCGACTGGGCGTGGAGCATCTGGTCGCATTGGGTCACCAGCAAATCGC
GCTGTTAGCGGGCCCATTAAGTTCTGTCTCGGCGCGTCTGCGTCTGGCTGGCTGGCATAAATATCTCACT
CGCAATCAAATTCAGCCGATAGCGGAACGGGAAGGCGACTGGAGTGCCATGTCCGGTTTTCAACAAACCA
TGCAAATGCTGAATGAGGGCATCGTTCCCACTGCTATGCTGGTTGCCAACGATCAGATGGCGCTGGGCGC
AATGCGCGCCATTACCGAGTCCGGGCTGCGCGTTGGTGCGGATATCTCGGTAGTGGGATACGACGATACC
GAAGATAGCTCATGTTATATCCCGCCGTTAACCACCATCAAACAGGATTTTCGCCTGCTGGGGCAAACCA
GCGTGGACCGCTTGCTGCAACTCTCTCAGGGCCAGGCGGTGAAGGGCAATCAGCTGTTGCCCGTGTCACT
GGTGAAAAGAAAAACCACCCTGGCGCCCAATACGCAAACCGCCTCTCCCCGCGCGTTGGCCGATTCATTA
ATGCAGCTGGCACGACAGGTTTCCCGACTGGAAAGCGGGCAGGGTTCGTGAGACCTTTCATCGCGACCTA
CTAGTAGCGGCCGCTGCAGGGAGTTGTCTTCGAAGACTTCGCTCTAGTCTTGGACTCCTGTTGATAGATC
CAGTAATGACCTCAGAACTCCATCTGGATTTGTTCAGAACGCTCGGTTGCCGCCGGGCGTTTTTTATTGG
TGAGAATCCAGGGGTCCCCAATAATTACGATTTAAATTAGTAGCCCGCCTAATGAGCGGGCTTTTTTTTA
ATTCCCCTATTTGTTTATTTTTCTAAATACATTCAAATATGTATCCGCTCATGAGACAATAACCCTGATA
AATGCTTCAATAATATTGAAAAAGGAAGAGTATGAGCATTCAGCATTTTCGTGTGGCGCTGATTCCGTTT
TTTGCGGCGTTTTGCCTGCCGGTGTTTGCGCATCCGGAAACCCTGGTGAAAGTGAAAGATGCGGAAGATC
AACTGGGTGCGCGCGTGGGCTATATTGAACTGGATCTGAACAGCGGCAAAATTCTGGAATCTTTTCGTCC
GGAAGAACGTTTTCCGATGATGAGCACCTTTAAAGTGCTGCTGTGCGGTGCGGTTCTGAGCCGTGTGGAT
GCGGGCCAGGAACAACTGGGCCGTCGTATTCATTATAGCCAGAACGATCTGGTGGAATATAGCCCGGTGA
CCGAAAAACATCTGACCGATGGCATGACCGTGCGTGAACTGTGCAGCGCGGCGATTACCATGAGCGATAA
CACCGCGGCGAACCTGCTGCTGACGACCATTGGCGGTCCGAAAGAACTGACCGCGTTTCTGCATAACATG
GGCGATCATGTGACCCGTCTGGATCGTTGGGAACCGGAACTGAACGAAGCGATTCCGAACGATGAACGTG
ATACCACCATGCCGGCAGCAATGGCGACCACCCTGCGTAAACTGCTGACGGGTGAGCTGCTGACCCTGGC
AAGCCGCCAGCAACTGATTGATTGGATGGAAGCGGATAAAGTGGCGGGTCCGCTGCTGCGTAGCGCGCTG
CCGGCTGGCTGGTTTATTGCGGATAAAAGCGGTGCGGGCGAACGTGGCAGCCGTGGCATTATTGCGGCGC
TGGGCCCGGATGGTAAACCGAGCCGTATTGTGGTGATTTATACCACCGGCAGCCAGGCGACGATGGATGA
ACGTAACCGTCAGATTGCGGAAATTGGCGCGAGCCTGATTAAACATTGGTAAACCGATACAATTAAAGGC
TCCTTTTGGAGCCTTTTTTTTTGGACGACCCTTGTCCTTTTCCGCTGCATAACCCTGCTTCGGGGTCATT
ATAGCGATTTTTTCGGTATATCCATCCTTTTTCGCACGATATACAGGATTTTGCCAAAGGGTTCGTGTAG
ACTTTCCTTGGTGTATCCAACGGCGTCAGCCGGGCAGGATAGGTGAAGTAGGCCCACCCGCGAGCGGGTG
TTCCTTCTTCACTGTCCCTTATTCGCACCTGGCGGTGCTCAACGGGAATCCTGCTCTGCGAGGCTGGCCG
TAGGCCGGCCCCGTAGAAAAGATCAAAGGATCTTCTTGAGATCCTTTTTTTCTGCGCGTAATCTGCTGCT
TGCAAACAAAAAAACCACCGCTACCAGCGGTGGTTTGTTTGCCGGATCAAGAGCTACCAACTCTTTTTCC
GAAGGTAACTGGCTTCAGCAGAGCGCAGATACCAAATACTGTTCTTCTAGTGTAGCCGTAGTTAGGCCAC
CACTTCAAGAACTCTGTAGCACCGCCTACATACCTCGCTCTGCTAATCCTGTTACCAGTGGCTGCTGCCA
GTGGCGATAAGTCGTGTCTTACCGGGTTGGACTCAAGACGATAGTTACCGGATAAGGCGCAGCGGTCGGG
CTGAACGGGGGGTTCGTGCACACAGCCCAGCTTGGAGCGAACGACCTACACCGAACTGAGATACCTACAG
CGTGAGCTATGAGAAAGCGCCACGCTTCCCGAAGGGAGAAAGGCGGACAGGTATCCGGTAAGCGGCAGGG
TCGGAACAGGAGAGCGCACGAGGGAGCTTCCAGGGGGAAACGCCTGGTATCTTTATAGTCCTGTCGGGTT
TCGCCACCTCTGACTTGAGCGTCGATTTTTGTGATGCTCGTCAGGGGGGCGGAGCCTATGGAAAAACGCC
AGCAACGCGGCCTTTTTACGGTTCCTGGCCTTTTGCTGGCCTTTTGCTCACATGTTCTTTCCTGCGTTAT
CCCCTGATTCTGTGGATAACCGTATTACCGCCTTTGAGTGAGCTGATACCGCTCGCCGCAGCCGAACGAC
CGAGCGCAGCGAGTCAGTGAGCGAGGAAGCGGAAGAGCGCCCAATACGCAAACCGCCTCTCCCCGCGCGT
TGGCCGATTCATTAATGCAGCTGGCACGACAGGTTTCCCGACTGGAAAGCGGGCAGTGAGCGCAACGCAA
TTAATGTGAGTTAGCTCACTCATTAGGCAGGCGCGCCCAGCTGTCTAGGGCGGCGGATTTGTCCTACTCA
GGAGAGCGTTCACCGACAAACAACAGATAAAACGAAAGGCCCAGTCTTTCGACTGAGCCTTTCGTTTTAT
TTGATGCCT
Features (pLannotate 1.2.2; 12 found; start..end, strand, type, name):
     39..60      +  misc_feature   BioBrick prefix: BioBrick prefix for parts that do not start with "ATG"
     86..1162    +  CDS            lacI: lac repressor; lacI; The lac repressor binds to the lac operator to inhibit transcription in E. coli. This inhibition can be relieved by adding lactose or isopropyl-β-D-thiogalactopyranoside (IPTG).
   1189..1209    +  misc_feature   BioBrick suffix: universal suffix for all parts
   1243..1337    +  terminator     lambda t0 terminator: transcription terminator from phage lambda
   1410..1501    +  promoter       AmpR promoter: bla
   1502..2359    +  CDS            bla: BLAT_ECOLX - Experimental evidence at protein level: Swiss-Prot protein existence level 1. TEM-type are the most prevalent beta-lactamases in enterobacteria; they hydrolyze the beta-lactam bond in susceptible beta-lactam antibiotics, thus conferring resistance to penicillins and cephalosporins. TEM-3 and TEM-4 are capable of hydrolyzing cefotaxime and ceftazidime. TEM-5 is capable of hydrolyzing ceftazidime. TEM-6 is capable of hydrolyzing ceftazidime and aztreonam. TEM-8/CAZ-2, TEM- 16/CAZ-7 and TEM-24/CAZ-6 are markedly active against ceftazidime. IRT- 4 shows resistance to beta-lactamase in
   2366..2405    +  terminator     fd terminator: central terminator from bacteriophage fd (Otsuka and Kunisawa, 1982)
   2552..2660    +  oriT           oriT: incP origin of transfer
   2696..3284    +  rep_origin     ori: high-copy-number ColE1/pMB1/pBR322/pUC origin of replication
   3467..3559    +  CDS            lacI (fragment): lac repressor; lacI; The lac repressor binds to the lac operator to inhibit transcription in E. coli. This inhibition can be relieved by adding lactose or isopropyl-β-D-thiogalactopyranoside (IPTG).
   3572..3593    +  protein_bind   CAP binding site: CAP binding activates transcription in the presence of cAMP. E. coli catabolite activator protein
   3627..3713    -  terminator     rrnB T1 terminator: Escherichia coli rrnB; transcription terminator T1 from the E. coli rrnB gene
