[The description below was written by a language model from this plasmid's Addgene catalogue record and pLannotate feature annotations shown in this document.]
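Description:
pJUMP18-lacI_O is a small (about 3.7 kb) bacterial synthetic-biology plasmid from the Joint Universal Modular Plasmids (JUMP) platform. It stores a basic "O" (open reading frame) part encoding the lac repressor. The backbone, pJUMP18-Uac, is derived from the SEVA vector architecture. It carries a high-copy ColE1/pUC-type origin of replication for maintenance in E. coli and a TEM-type beta-lactamase gene (bla) with its own promoter, followed by the phage fd terminator, for ampicillin selection. An IncP origin of transfer is also annotated, which in principle allows the plasmid to be mobilised by conjugation when transfer functions are supplied in trans.

The payload is a synthetic lacI coding sequence, recorded as unmutated and based on an iGEM Registry part. In the feature table it sits between a BioBrick prefix and suffix. No promoter or ribosome binding site is annotated directly upstream of it, which fits its role as a stored ORF part rather than a complete expression unit. The cargo region is insulated by the lambda t0 terminator downstream and a reverse-oriented rrnB T1 terminator upstream. A short lacI fragment and a CAP binding site lie just before the rrnB T1 terminator. These look like remnants of a lac-derived segment in the backbone, but the record does not explain them.

LacI binds lac operators to repress transcription and is released by IPTG or lactose. This part is therefore intended to be combined with promoter, RBS and terminator parts in modular assembly to build inducible circuits. The record does not state the specific cloning sites used.
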