Addgene plasmid #127024: pJUMP18-lacI_O
Purpose: Basic Part O- ORF; lacI; transcription factor
Depositing lab: Chris French. Depositing organization: University of Edinburgh. Publication: Joint universal modular plasmids (JUMP): a flexible vector platform for synthetic biology. Valenzuela-Ortega M, French C. Synth Biol (Oxf). 2021 Feb 2;6(1):ysab003. doi: 10.1093/synbio/ysab003. eCollection 2021. PubMed 33623824.
Backbone
  Vector backbone: pJUMP18-Uac
  Backbone manufacturer: Backbone derived from SEVA.
  Vector type: Bacterial Expression, Synthetic Biology
Growth in bacteria
  Bacterial resistance: Ampicillin, 100 μg/mL
  Growth temperature: 37°C
  Growth strain: JM109
  Copy number: High Copy
Gene/Insert
  Gene/Insert name: Part LacI_o
  Species: Synthetic
  Mutation: None
  Cloning method: Restriction Enzyme; 5′ cloning site Unknown (unknown if destroyed)
Terms and licenses: Academic/Nonprofit Terms; Industry Terms: Not Available to Industry
Depositor comments: Part based on sequence from iGEM part BBa_C0012 Please visit https://www.biorxiv.org/content/10.1101/799585v1 for bioRxiv preprint.
How to cite: pJUMP18-lacI_O was a gift from Chris French (Addgene plasmid # 127024 ; http://n2t.net/addgene:127024 ; RRID:Addgene_127024)
